Addgene plasmid #31681: pECE-M2-PAK2 S20A
Depositing lab: Anne Brunet. Depositing organization: Stanford University. Publication: Chemical Genetic Screen for AMPKalpha2 Substrates Uncovers a Network of Proteins Involved in Mitosis. Banko MR, Allen JJ, Schaffer BE, Wilker EW, Tsou P, White JL, Villen J, Wang B, Kim SR, Sakamoto K, Gygi SP, Cantley LC, Yaffe MB, Shokat KM, Brunet A. Mol Cell. 2011 Dec 23;44(6):878-92. Epub 2011 Dec 1. 10.1016/j.molcel.2011.11.005 PubMed 22137581.
Backbone
  Vector backbone: pECE, Addgene plasmid 26453
  Backbone size w/o insert (bp): 2900
  Vector type: Mammalian Expression
Growth in bacteria
  Bacterial resistance: Ampicillin, 100 μg/mL
  Growth temperature: 37°C
  Growth strain: DH5alpha
  Copy number: High Copy
Gene/Insert
  Gene/Insert name: p21-activated protein kinase 2 S20A (alt name: M2-PAK2 S20A)
  Species: H. sapiens (human)
  Insert size (bp): 1600
  Mutation: changed Serine 20 to Alanine
  Entrez Gene: PAK2 (a.k.a. KNO2, PAK65, PAKgamma)
  Tag / fusion protein: M2 (N terminal on backbone)
  Cloning method: Restriction Enzyme; 5′ cloning site EcoRI (not destroyed); 3′ cloning site XbaI (not destroyed)
  Sequencing primers: 5′ SV40pro-F; 3′ SV40pA-R
Resource information
  A portion of this plasmid was derived from a plasmid made by: Open Biosystems Human Orfeome collection
Terms and licenses: Academic/Nonprofit Terms; Industry Terms: Not Available to Industry
How to cite: pECE-M2-PAK2 S20A was a gift from Anne Brunet (Addgene plasmid # 31681 ; http://n2t.net/addgene:31681 ; RRID:Addgene_31681)
