[The description below was written by a language model from this plasmid's Addgene catalogue record and pLannotate feature annotations shown in this document.]
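Description:
pECE-M2-PAK2 S20A is a mammalian expression plasmid built on the small pECE backbone, carrying human p21-activated protein kinase 2 (PAK2) with serine 20 changed to alanine. It is maintained in bacteria as a high-copy plasmid through a ColE1/pUC-type origin and selected with ampicillin via the β-lactamase gene and its native promoter. The sequenced record is about 4.5 kb, consistent with a roughly 2.9 kb backbone plus a roughly 1.6 kb insert. Short remnants of the tetracycline resistance gene and the bom region are annotated, which are non-functional leftovers of a pBR322-derived lineage. No mammalian selection marker is annotated, so the plasmid appears suited to transient transfection.

Expression in mammalian cells is driven by the SV40 enhancer and early promoter, which in the circular map lies just upstream of the coding region, and transcripts are terminated by the SV40 polyadenylation signal. A small large T antigen fragment annotated between the insert and the poly(A) signal is most likely part of the SV40-derived 3′ region rather than an expressed product. The PAK2 open reading frame was cloned between EcoRI and XbaI sites and is fused at its N terminus to the backbone-encoded M2 (FLAG) epitope, which the annotation tool picks up as a partial FLAG match. The tag allows detection and immunoprecipitation with anti-FLAG antibodies.

The S20A substitution removes a phosphorylatable serine. Because the construct comes from a chemical genetic screen for AMPKα2 substrates, it presumably serves as a non-phosphorylatable control alongside wild-type PAK2, although the record does not explicitly state that Ser20 is the AMPK target site.
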