Features (pLannotate 1.2.2; 10 found; start..end, strand, type, name):
      1..17      +  CDS            5xFLAG (fragment): five tandem FLAG® epitope tags
     40..1608    +  CDS            PAK2: PAK2_HUMAN - Experimental evidence at protein level: Swiss-Prot protein existence level 1. Serine/threonine protein kinase that plays a role in a variety of different signaling pathways including cytoskeleton regulation, cell motility, cell cycle progression, apoptosis or proliferation. Acts as downstream effector of the small GTPases CDC42 and RAC1. Activation by the binding of active CDC42 and RAC1 results in a conformational change and a subsequent autophosphorylation on several serine and/or threonine residues. Full-length PAK2 stimulates cell survival and cell growth. Phosphorylates MAPK4
   1624..1709    +  CDS            large T antigen (fragment): large T antigen from SV40 (simian virus 40)
   1732..1866    +  polyA_signal   SV40 poly(A) signal: SV40 polyadenylation signal
   1861..2142    +  CDS            TcR (fragment): tetracycline efflux protein; tet; confers resistance to tetracycline
   2142..2194    +  misc_feature   bom (fragment): basis of mobility region from pBR322
   2380..2968    -  rep_origin     ori: high-copy-number ColE1/pMB1/pBR322/pUC origin of replication
   3139..3999    -  CDS            AmpR: β-lactamase; bla; confers resistance to ampicillin, carbenicillin, and related antibiotics
   4000..4104    -  promoter       AmpR promoter: bla
   4136..4469    +  promoter       SV40 promoter: SV40 enhancer and early promoter
>Addgene plasmid #31681 | pECE-M2-PAK2 S20A | addgene full sequence | sequence record 200998 | Addgene NGS Result
ATGGACTACAAGGACGATGACGATAAACCCGGGAATTCGTCTGATAACGGAGAACTGGAAGATAAGCCTC
CAGCACCTCCTGTGCGAATGAGCGCCACCATCTTTAGCACTGGAGGCAAAGACCCTTTGTCAGCCAATCA
CAGTTTGAAACCTTTGCCCTCTGTTCCAGAAGAGAAAAAGCCCAGGCATAAAATCATCTCCATATTCTCA
GGCACAGAGAAAGGAAGTAAAAAGAAGGAAAAGGAACGGCCAGAAATTTCTCCTCCATCTGATTTTGAGC
ACACCATCCATGTTGGTTTTGATGCTGTTACTGGAGAATTCACTGGCATGCCAGAACAGTGGGCTCGATT
ACTACAGACCTCCAATATCACCAAACTAGAGCAAAAGAAGAACCCTCAGGCTGTGCTGGATGTCCTAAAG
TTCTACGACTCCAACACAGTGAAGCAGAAATATCTGAGCTTTACTCCTCCTGAGAAAGATGGCTTTCCTT
CTGGAACACCAGCACTGAATGCCAAGGGAACAGAAGCACCCGCAGTAGTGACAGAGGAGGAGGATGATGA
TGAAGAGACTGCTCCTCCCGTTATTGCCCCGCGACCGGATCATACGAAATCAATTTACACACGGTCTGTA
ATTGACCCTGTTCCTGCACCAGTTGGTGATTCACATGTTGATGGTGCTGCCAAGTCTTTAGACAAACAGA
AAAAGAAGACTAAGATGACAGATGAAGAGATTATGGAGAAATTAAGAACTATCGTGAGCATAGGTGACCC
TAAGAAAAAATATACAAGATATGAAAAAATTGGACAAAGGGCTTCTGGTACAGTTTTCACTGCTACTGAC
GTTGCACTGGGACAGGAGGTTGCTATCAAACAAATTAATTTACAGAAACAGCCAAAGAAGGAACTGATCA
TTAACGAGATTCTGGTGATGAAAGAATTGAAAAATCCCAACATCGTTAACTTTTTGGACAGTTACCTGGT
AGGAGATGAATTGTTTGTGGTCATGGAATACCTTGCTGGGGGGTCACTCACTGATGTGGTAACAGAAACG
TGCATGGATGAAGCACAGATTGCTGCTGTATGCAGAGAGTGTTTACAGGCATTGGAGTTTTTACATGCTA
ATCAAGTGATCCACAGAGACATCAAAAGTGACAATGTACTTTTGGGAATGGAAGGATCTGTTAAGCTCAC
TGACTTTGGTTTCTGTGCCCAGATCACCCCTGAGCAGAGCAAACGCAGTACCATGGTCGGAACGCCATAC
TGGATGGCACCAGAGGTGGTTACACGGAAAGCTTATGGCCCTAAAGTCGACATATGGTCTCTGGGTATCA
TGGCTATTGAGATGGTAGAAGGAGAGCCTCCATACCTCAATGAAAATCCCTTGAGGGCCTTGTACCTAAT
AGCAACTAATGGAACCCCAGAACTTCAGAATCCAGAGAAACTTTCCCCAATATTTCGGGATTTCTTAAAT
CGATGTTTGGAAATGGATGTGGAAAAAAGGGGTTCAGCCAAAGAATTATTACAGCATCCTTTCCTGAAAC
TGGCCAAACCGTTATCTAGCTTGACACCACTGATCATGGCAGCTAAAGAAGCAATGAAGAGTAACCGTTA
ATCTAGATAAGTAATGATCATAATCAGCCATATCACATCTGTAGAGGTTTTACTTGCTTTAAAAAACCTC
CCACACCTCCCCCTGAACCTGAAACATAAAATGAATGCAATTGTTGTTGTTAACTTGTTTATTGCAGCTT
ATAATGGTTACAAATAAAGCAATAGCATCACAAATTTCACAAATAAAGCATTTTTTTCACTGCATTCTAG
TTGTGGTTTGTCCAAACTCATCAATGTATCTTATCATGTCTGGATCCTCTACGCCGGACGCATCGTGGCC
GGCATCACCGGCGCCACAGGTGCGGTTGCTGGCGCCTATATCGCCGACATCACCGATGGGGAAGATCGGG
CTCGCCACTTCGGGCTCATGAGCGCTTGTTTCGGCGTGGGTATGGTGGCAGGCCCCGTGGCCGGGGGACT
GTTGGGCGCCATCTCCTTGCATGCACCATTCCTTGCGGCGGCGGTGCTCAACGGCCTCAACCTACTACTG
GGCTGCTTCCTAATGCAGGAGTCGCATAAGGGAGAGCGTCGATATGCGGTGTGAAATACCGCACAGATGC
GTAAGGAGAAAATACCGCATCAGGCGCTCTTCCGCTTCCTCGCTCACTGACTCGCTGCGCTCGGTCGTTC
GGCTGCGGCGAGCGGTATCAGCTCACTCAAAGGCGGTAATACGGTTATCCACAGAATCAGGGGATAACGC
AGGAAAGAACATGTGAGCAAAAGGCCAGCAAAAGGCCAGGAACCGTAAAAAGGCCGCGTTGCTGGCGTTT
TTCCATAGGCTCCGCCCCCCTGACGAGCATCACAAAAATCGACGCTCAAGTCAGAGGTGGCGAAACCCGA
CAGGACTATAAAGATACCAGGCGTTTCCCCCTGGAAGCTCCCTCGTGCGCTCTCCTGTTCCGACCCTGCC
GCTTACCGGATACCTGTCCGCCTTTCTCCCTTCGGGAAGCGTGGCGCTTTCTCATAGCTCACGCTGTAGG
TATCTCAGTTCGGTGTAGGTCGTTCGCTCCAAGCTGGGCTGTGTGCACGAACCCCCCGTTCAGCCCGACC
GCTGCGCCTTATCCGGTAACTATCGTCTTGAGTCCAACCCGGTAAGACACGACTTATCGCCACTGGCAGC
AGCCACTGGTAACAGGATTAGCAGAGCGAGGTATGTAGGCGGTGCTACAGAGTTCTTGAAGTGGTGGCCT
AACTACGGCTACACTAGAAGGACAGTATTTGGTATCTGCGCTCTGCTGAAGCCAGTTACCTTCGGAAAAA
GAGTTGGTAGCTCTTGATCCGGCAAACAAACCACCGCTGGTAGCGGTGGTTTTTTTGTTTGCAAGCAGCA
GATTACGCGCAGAAAAAAAGGATCTCAAGAAGATCCTTTGATCTTTTCTACGGGGTCTGACGCTCAGTGG
AACGAAAACTCACGTTAAGGGATTTTGGTCATGAGATTATCAAAAAGGATCTTCACCTAGATCCTTTTAA
ATTAAAAATGAAGTTTTAAATCAATCTAAAGTATATATGAGTAAACTTGGTCTGACAGTTACCAATGCTT
AATCAGTGAGGCACCTATCTCAGCGATCTGTCTATTTCGTTCATCCATAGTTGCCTGACTCCCCGTCGTG
TAGATAACTACGATACGGGAGGGCTTACCATCTGGCCCCAGTGCTGCAATGATACCGCGAGACCCACGCT
CACCGGCTCCAGATTTATCAGCAATAAACCAGCCAGCCGGAAGGGCCGAGCGCAGAAGTGGTCCTGCAAC
TTTATCCGCCTCCATCCAGTCTATTAATTGTTGCCGGGAAGCTAGAGTAAGTAGTTCGCCAGTTAATAGT
TTGCGCAACGTTGTTGCCATTGCTGCAGGCATCGTGGTGTCACGCTCGTCGTTTGGTATGGCTTCATTCA
GCTCCGGTTCCCAACGATCAAGGCGAGTTACATGATCCCCCATGTTGTGCAAAAAAGCGGTTAGCTCCTT
CGGTCCTCCGATCGTTGTCAGAAGTAAGTTGGCCGCAGTGTTATCACTCATGGTTATGGCAGCACTGCAT
AATTCTCTTACTGTCATGCCATCCGTAAGATGCTTTTCTGTGACTGGTGAGTACTCAACCAAGTCATTCT
GAGAATAGTGTATGCGGCGACCGAGTTGCTCTTGCCCGGCGTCAACACGGGATAATACCGCGCCACATAG
CAGAACTTTAAAAGTGCTCATCATTGGAAAACGTTCTTCGGGGCGAAAACTCTCAAGGATCTTACCGCTG
TTGAGATCCAGTTCGATGTAACCCACTCGTGCACCCAACTGATCTTCAGCATCTTTTACTTTCACCAGCG
TTTCTGGGTGAGCAAAAACAGGAAGGCAAAATGCCGCAAAAAAGGGAATAAGGGCGACACGGAAATGTTG
AATACTCATACTCTTCCTTTTTCAATATTATTGAAGCATTTATCAGGGTTATTGTCTCATGAGCGGATAC
ATATTTGAATGTATTTAGAAAAATAAACAAATAGGGGTTCCGCGCACATTTCCCCGAAAAGTGCCACCTG
ACCTTCTGAGGCGGAAAGAACCAGCTGTGGAATGTGTGTCAGTTAGGGTGTGGAAAGTCCCCAGGCTCCC
CAGCAGGCAGAAGTATGCAAAGCATGCATCTCAATTAGTCAGCAAGGAAAGTCCCCAGGCTCCCCAGCAG
GCAGAAGTATGCAAAGCATGCATCTCAATTAGTCAGCAACCATAGTCCCGCCCCTAACTCCGCCCATCCC
GCCCCTAACTCCGCCCAGTTCCGCCCATTCTCCGCCCCATGGCTGACTAATTTTTTTTATTTATGCAGAG
GCCGAGGCCGCCTCGGCCTCTGAGCTATTCCAGAAGTAGTGAAGAGGCTTTTTTGGAGGAGATCTAAGCT
TGGTACCGAGCTCGGATCCTCAGG
