>Addgene plasmid #31681 | pECE-M2-PAK2 S20A | addgene partial sequence | sequence record 45641 | SV40pro-F 5'-TATTTATGCAGAGGCCGAGG-3'
AGAGGCTTTTTTGGAGGAGATCTAAGCTTGGTACCGAGCTCGGATCCTCAGGATGGACTACAAGGACGAT
GACGATAAACCCGGGAATTCGTCTGATAACGGAGAACTGGAAGATAAGCCTCCAGCACCTCCTGTGCGAA
TGAGCGCCACCATCTTTAGCACTGGAGGCAAAGACCCTTTGTCAGCCAATCACAGTTTGAAACCTTTGCC
CTCTGTTCCAGAAGAGAAAAAGCCCAGGCATAAAATCATCTCCATATTCTCAGGCACAGAGAAAGGAAGT
AAAAAGAAGGAAAAGGAACGGCCAGAAATTTCTCCTCCATCTGATTTTGAGCACACCATCCATGTTGGTT
TTGATGCTGTTACTGGAGAATTCACTGGCATGCCAGAACAGTGGGCTCGATTACTACAGACCTCCAATAT
CACCAAACTAGAGCAAAAGAAGAACCCTCAGGCTGTGCTGGATGTCCTAAAGTTCTACGACTCCAACACA
GTGAAGCAGAAATATCTGAGCTTTACTCCTCCTGAGAAAGATGGCTTTCCTTCTGGAACACCAGCACTGA
ATGCCAAGGGAACAGAAGCACCCGCAGTAGTGACAGAGGAGGAGGATGATGATGAAGAGACTGCTCCTCC
CGTTATTGCCCCGCGACCGGATCATACGAAATCAATTTACACACGGTCTGTAATTGACCCTGTTCCTGCA
CCAGTTGGTGATTCACATGTTGATGGTGCTGCCAAGTCTTTAGACAAACAGAAAAAGAAGACTAAGATGA
CAGATGAAGAGATTATGGAGAAATTAAGAACTATCGTGAGCATAGGTGACCCTAAGAAAAAATATACA
